Addgene plasmid #107013: pGC630
Purpose: GFP reporter of lag-2 driven by 2 kb promoter
Depositing lab: Jane Hubbard. Depositing organization: NYU Grossman School of Medicine. Publication: Linking the environment, DAF-7/TGFbeta signaling and LAG-2/DSL ligand expression in the germline stem cell niche. Pekar O, Ow MC, Hui KY, Noyes MB, Hall SE, Hubbard EJA. Development. 2017 Aug 15;144(16):2896-2906. doi: 10.1242/dev.147660. PubMed 28811311.
Backbone
  Vector backbone: pCFJ151
  Vector type: Worm Expression
Growth in bacteria
  Bacterial resistance: Ampicillin, 100 μg/mL
  Growth temperature: 37°C
  Growth strain: DH5alpha
  Copy number: High Copy
Gene/Insert
  Gene/Insert name: GFP-PH
  Species: C. elegans (nematode)
  Insert size (bp): 1500
  Promoter: lag-2
  Cloning method: Gibson Cloning
  Sequencing primers: 5′ tttcggaacgtctcattacaa; 3′ ttaTTTGTATAGTTCATCCATGCCATGT
Terms and licenses: Academic/Nonprofit Terms; Industry Terms: Not Available to Industry
How to cite: pGC630 was a gift from Jane Hubbard (Addgene plasmid # 107013 ; http://n2t.net/addgene:107013 ; RRID:Addgene_107013)
