[The description below was written by a language model from this plasmid's Addgene catalogue record and pLannotate feature annotations shown in this document.]
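Description:
pGC630 is a C. elegans expression plasmid built by Gibson cloning on the pCFJ151 backbone, a vector generally used for Mos1-mediated single-copy insertion (MosSCI) of transgenes into the worm genome. It is propagated in E. coli as a high-copy plasmid through a ColE1/pUC-type origin and is selected with ampicillin via the β-lactamase gene and its own promoter. The annotated sequence is about 11.3 kb. It carries an unc-119 coding region, the standard worm transformation marker, which rescues the movement defect of unc-119 mutants so that transgenic animals can be identified. Other short annotated fragments are likely either remnants of the backbone's genomic flanking arms or spurious short matches. These include pieces of C. elegans genes, lacZα, bom, rop, and small hits to a P element end and CEN4. None is a functional component of the design.

The payload is a transcriptional reporter for lag-2, which encodes a DSL-family ligand. A roughly 2 kb lag-2 promoter drives a membrane-targeted GFP listed as GFP-PH, with an insert size of about 1.5 kb. The promoter itself is not annotated in the feature table. The table does show a fragment of rat phospholipase C delta 1, consistent with its PIP2-binding pleckstrin homology domain, lying immediately upstream of an Aequorea-derived GFP coding sequence on the same strand. The PH domain tethers the fluorescent protein to the plasma membrane, so expressing cells and their processes are outlined rather than filled. According to the associated publication title, the construct was used to study how environmental and DAF-7/TGFβ signals affect LAG-2 expression in the germline stem cell niche.
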