Features (pLannotate 1.2.2; 14 found; start..end, strand, type, name):
   1113..1328    -  CDS            GSLG1_CAEEL (fragment): Experimental evidence at protein level: Swiss-Prot protein existence level 1. From Caenorhabditis elegans.
   2202..2219    -  misc_feature   P element 5' end (fragment): No description available
   2330..3172    +  CDS            unc-119: UN119_CAEEL - Experimental evidence at protein level: Swiss-Prot protein existence level 1. Myristoyl-binding protein that acts as a cargo adapter: specifically binds the myristoyl moiety of a subset of N-terminally myristoylated proteins and is required for their localization. Plays a key role in ciliary membrane localization of proteins. Required for the establishment or function of the nervous system. From Caenorhabditis elegans.
   4796..4813    -  misc_feature   CEN4 (fragment): S. cerevisiae CEN4 centromere
   5546..5623    +  CDS            ceh-32 (fragment): HM32_CAEEL - Experimental evidence at transcript level: Swiss-Prot protein existence level 2. Transcription factor which binds a motif with the core sequence 5'-GTATCA-3' (PubMed:30890567). Plays a role in head morphogenesis (PubMed:11476572). May cooperate with the transcription factor vab-3 and phosphatase eya-1 to repress transcription factor ets- 5 expression in non BAG neuronal cells (PubMed:30890567). From Caenorhabditis elegans.
   5720..6109    +  CDS            Plcd1 (fragment): PLCD1_RAT - Experimental evidence at protein level: Swiss-Prot protein existence level 1. The production of the second messenger molecules diacylglycerol (DAG) and inositol 1,4,5-trisphosphate (IP3) is mediated by activated phosphatidylinositol-specific phospholipase C enzymes (PubMed:16000311). Essential for trophoblast and placental development (By similarity). Binds phosphatidylinositol 4,5-bisphosphate (By similarity). From Rattus norvegicus (Rat).
   6128..6988    +  CDS            sg25: sg25 is a basic (constitutively fluorescent) green fluorescent protein published in 1997, derived from Aequorea victoria.
   7431..7449    +  CDS            lacZα (fragment): LacZα fragment of β-galactosidase; lacZ fragment
   8948..9084    +  CDS            lacZα (fragment): LacZα fragment of β-galactosidase; lacZ fragment
   9090..9189    -  misc_feature   bom (fragment): basis of mobility region from pBR322
   9291..9326    -  CDS            rop (fragment): Rop protein, which maintains plasmids at low copy number; rop
   9421..9525    +  promoter       AmpR promoter: bla
   9526..10386   +  CDS            AmpR: β-lactamase; bla; confers resistance to ampicillin, carbenicillin, and related antibiotics
  10557..11145   +  rep_origin     ori: high-copy-number ColE1/pMB1/pBR322/pUC origin of replication
>Addgene plasmid #107013 | pGC630 | addgene full sequence | sequence record 210687 | Addgene NGS Result
GGCCCTGTCGGATTATGGGCTCTTCTTTTATCCTCTACTTTCTTTCTAGAAAATGCAAATGTTGAGTCAG
AAATTGCTGAATGGAGTACAACTGCAATGGGTTTAGCTTATGTTTCTGGAACAATTACTGGTGGAATTGT
GATTGAAAAGTAAGGTTATATTTCATTTCAATAAATGTTACCACAGTATAACAAAAACAAGTTACATTGT
TCAGAGTATGTCTGAATGTATTATTATTATTGTATTTGTGCATCAGTACTGTAGTTGTACTGAAGAAGGG
TTTAAAATAATCTCAACGTTTTTAAGACGAGTTAGTGAGAATACGGTCGCAGTTAGGATGTTTGGACATA
GTTTTATTAGATAATCGTGAACTAACTCACTATAAAAACCCGCTAACTCATTGAATAAGATAGTTTTAAA
CGTTCAAAATTTGAAGACAAAATTGTATGAATAAGTTTACAGAGTTGGTCGACGCAAGCTTCTCCTTCTC
TTCACATTTCTCAATAATTTAGCTCTAATTGCATTCGTATTCTTCGCAAAAATACGTATTCTGATTGACC
CGATGAAATACGGATGCCTAGTTGCATTGATCATCTACGGTTATACTTATGGGTGAGGTTTTTCAAATAT
ATTTTGATTTAATCGAATAATGAAATTTCAGAACTGGAGTTGGTCCAATTTCGTGGTTTATATCCTCTGA
ACTGGTACCTCAAAAACATCGTAGTATTGCTCAATCTGTGGCATATTCAATGAATACTGTAATGGTGGTT
ATCAGTACATTTACAGTATTACCTCTATATTCCGTTATTGGTAGTTATGCTTTCCTTATTCTATATTCAA
TTCCTTCATTTATAAGTATGCTTATATTATTTCGCTACTTACCGGAAACCAAAGGACGAGAGATTCATGA
TATTGTGAATGAACTTAAAAAAAAATGAAAACCTTTGAAAACGTTCATACGGCCGAAATTTTACTTGATC
GAGCCAATTGAACTTTTGTTAAGACTTACAGAAAAGTGAGAGATTTTGTTACAAAAAAGTGAGAAAAAAG
CGAAAATGAACAGGAAAAAGAAGAAAAATACACCCGAAGTATCATATAAAAATTAAAAAGATTGTTTGAC
CTGGCGGAACTTTTTTGCAAAAACTCTGAATATCCATGGCACATGCTTCGTGCAAAACAGGATCCAAATG
AATATCAACAAGAGATTCTTGAAGACGACGAGCCACTTGCTCAGAGCATTGCTTATCTCGAATGAGACCC
TTGTTAAAATCATTTTTCAAACATTATATGACATTGTCGAAATGTCCTCCTGATTCCATGATGGTAGCAA
ACTCACTTCGTCTTTGAGCCAATTTATCCAAGTCCTTGTAAAAAGTATTCGAAAATTGTTAACGGATAAA
ATGTTTATTATAATATCAAAAACAATTTGTCAGTTGACCACTTTTTGATATATTTGACAGAAACCGGGAT
GAATTGGCTCAAAGTTAGGGCGCCCTTCTATTACAGGGTTTCTGATAACAAACCGGTTATTAACTCCCAA
CAAGGGATGATTTCAATTCATCATGCTCAAATTGACCCAAATTAAGTTACATGACAAATTCATCGCCCTT
TTCAACTCTTCTTGGCTCATCATCTGTTATTCTGTTCCTATTCTGTCTGCACCCTATACCCCTTTGCATA
CTCTCTCGTCATTCCTTTCTTGGATAGTGTCTTCTTCTCCCCAGCTCTGCTACTTCTATGACTTGCGCCC
GCTGCTTTTCCGCTCGTTCCTCTCCTCTCTGACGTCTTCTTCTGCTTCTTTTCTCCTTCCTTTTTCCCTT
CTCAATCTTCCTCTTTTTCCCATTTCTGTCAATCATTCGAAGAAGAAGAAGAAGAAGACCCTCATTCATT
TCATTTTTTTTTCTGTCGGTGTGTGCTGCTCGGTTAAGAGTGAGCTCTCTATTCCACGTCTTCTTCTTTT
TCTTCTTCGATTCGAATCAATCACTCCACCAAAACGCATTCGTTTTTGGGATTCACCCCGCGGTTCGCAA
TAGGTTTCTTTTTCAAATTATTAGCGTTATAAATAGAAAAATGGTGGAGTTTCAATAAAAATGATAATTT
ACAAAGTGTATTTTGATTACATGTACTCAAAAAGGTTGAAATTTTTCATACCAGTTTTCCGGAAATCCAT
CTGATATCATTATCGTATTTTTCTTTTTAAAAATGTTTTCAAAAAAAAACAAAATATAGCTGGTTATTTG
GCACCCTCTAATTACCATTTTCCTGTCACACCACACTCTTTTCCTTCTTCCACTTCTTTCCGTTTTCAGC
CGCTTCCAACCAAACCGATATGAAAGCCGAGCAACAACGATCGATTCCACCCGGCTCGGCGACCTTCCCG
TCGCAGGTGAGACTCAGAAAACTAGAGAAACCGCTCAACTAACTCTTGATATCCGATTTCATTCTTTTCT
CTTTTCTTTTTGTTGAACTTTTCCATATTTCCAGATGCCACGGCCACCACCAAGCACCGAACAAGGAATC
ACAACGGAATCGGAGCTTGCGAAGAAAGCTCAAATCACTCCGAACGACGTTTTAGCACTTCCGGGAATCA
CTCAAGGTATCTTGCTCCCTTTGGATTTCAGTTTAAAACATAAATTTAGGATTCTTATGCTCCCCATCTG
CGAACATCTATAACATCGAGTTCACCAAGTTCCAAATCCGTGATCTGGACACTGAGCAAGTGCTTTTCGA
GATCGCCAAACCGGAGAACGATCAGGAGAATGATGAGTCGCCACAGGAGTCGGCAAGATACGTGCGTTAT
AGATTTGCTCCAAACTTTTTGAAACTCAAAACGGTCGGAGCAACTGTGGAATTCAAAGTAGGAGACATCC
CAATCCATCATTTCCGAATGATCGAACGTCACTTCTTCAAAGATCGCCTTCTGAAGTGTTTTGACTTTGA
ATTCGGATTCTGTATTCCGAATTCACGAAACAACTGTGAACATATCTATGAGTTCCCTCAACTCTCTCAA
CAACTCAGTGAGTCATTATTCTAAAAAGTACAATTCAAAAGACTAATCTCTTTTTCAGTGGACGACATGA
TCAACAATCCAAACGAGACTCGTTCTGACAGCTTCTATTTCGTCGATAACAAACTCGTCATGCACAACAA
AGCCGACTACTCATATGATGCATAAATATTTAATACAAAAATGTTCTGGATAATTATTCTGTCGAATAGA
AAAAAAACTCCAAATGTGATTAAATTCCAATAATTCCTGTCTAGTTTGTTCCTTCCCCTTCCCCTTCTCA
TGTTCAATGCATTCCTAAGCTTTTCAGTTCCCCCCTTGTTTCTATATTTTTTCGCTGTCCTGTCACACTC
GCTAAAAACACTAATCACACGGAAATCTGTTTTCAATAAAAACTCCAACTTTAACTCATTTTCAATTTCA
ACTGAAAGATTTTTTCATTAGAGAATGTCTAGAACTAGGCCGTTTTTTCGGAACGTCTCATTACAAAATT
TGGTTGCTTTGAGCCATTTTGAATCCGAAAAAGTCTCAAAAAGCAAAGTCTTAAATTTCGGTACTCCACC
TTTAAAAAAAATAGGGTTTCCGCCGAAATTTCTGGGTTCCAATAATATCTGTTACCATTTCCTTGCTCTG
CGACGAGCAGCCACCAGACAAAAATCTCCTAATACCCCTCTTCATGCCTTTGTTCTTCCGGTTTGGCGGT
CTGAAAAAGAGCACCCCTCCCGGCGGGGGGCTCTCGGTATCTGTTCCGCAAAAACCGTCATATGGAGGGC
TATCGGGAGACGGGAAGAGTTGGAAATACGGGAAATGGTGATGAATAGGTAGATCAATCGATTCCGGAAC
AAATAATTTGAGTTGAGCACGCGTGCTCCACATGTGCTCAGCCGCTTAGGTGTGAGTGAAGATCCTTGGA
TTTCAAGGCCATCAGCCATTTCCCCTGTCCAGCTAGAGCAGTCCTAAACGGAATTTTTTGCATTCTTTTG
CTTCTTTACAATTTCAAATGTTCACTCTAACTAATTCAAAAATCTTTCTTTTTTACGAGCTCTCCTTGCT
CGCCGTTGTATTCCATTCATACCTTTAAGACCACCCGAGTGTACGCATATTTAACCAGGCACCCTAAAAA
CATGAATAGTCTGTGGTGGAGGTAGACAGTGTGTTTTCTAAGAATGTCTCCGTAATTTGAAATATATTTT
AGAGTCACCTGAAATTCATTTTTCAAGCAATATTTCTTACCATATCTTTGGGGATAATTTTAAAAGTGGA
GTGAAGTCGTTTAGGGACACGCTTTTAAGTTTTAGGAAATGGTTTTTTTTTAATTCATAACTTAAAAAAA
TCTATAAAAATTGTTACATTTTTTATGATTTTCTCAATTTTGTTGAATGTTTGAATTTTTTTTTTGAGAT
GTATTGTTTGAATTGGAGCTTTTTTGTGAGTTTTTTTTTAATTTTGCAATTAAATAAAAAGTAGCTAAAT
TAGTTTTCGAATTCCCGCTCAAATAAATGTCCCAGAATTTACATTTTTGAGTTTTCCGGCTAAATTTTTG
CCGTTTTTTGAATATGATTTGTAATATTTGGTCTGAACCATGGTTTTTCCAATTTTCAGAATCTTTCTCG
CAAAAAATCTCCGTATCCCGCAAAATAATTGTTGAAGCGTCAAAAATTGGCCTAAAAGTCGATAAATTAA
CATTGATTTCGCTTTTTTTTTAGGAAAAAAGTCTAAAAGTATTTTTTAAACTATACAAAATCATTAAATT
TTGACAAGAAAACGCTTAAATTACAATTTTTTTTATTTTTTAAAAATTTAAAAAAATTTTAAAAAAACAT
TAAAATTCAGATAAATTGCACAATTTTTATTGCACAAGTCGTTCGTCGTTCGTGTTTTTTTCGCTGTCAA
AATGTTGGCAAAGATTGTGAAGTCCCCTGTAGTTTAACACTCTAAGTTACTCCAAAGACTTCTACCTGCC
TACCTGCCTGCCTATCTATAACCTAGTGCCTATCACCTACTCGCTGCATAGTTTGATGTACCTATATAAC
AGTTCATAAATGAATTTTGTCAAAATTCCACTCTCAAGTATTCTTACACGTACTTATTTTGTACAAATCC
TTGTCAGTCGCTGCAAGAACATACACATCGAAGAGGCGCAATCGAAACAACAGGTGTTCGCCCGTTGATC
GTCTCCCCGCCCCGCCTGTTGGGCGGGACGGGTGTCGGTCACCACCACCACATCATATTGTTGGACACAC
TTTGCACATCCGGTTCACACCCGATTACCGCATCGGGGTCTTGATCTGGGGCGGCTATTGGATCTTTTGT
TTATGTAGATTTTTTTCTCGCCGTTATGATTTTGGATTATTTTTTCTCTTATCTTGCAGTCGACTTGTAA
TCTTTGCCTGATTGCTAGCTAGCCAAAACTTTCACTTGTTCTTTTTTTTCCTCTAAGTATTTTCCCGAAC
TTATAGTCGACCTTGAGCTTTGCTAGAAGCCAATAACACTTTTCAAATTTGCCCGCGGATCCCCATCTGC
AGAATTCGCCCTTAAATGTTCACTCCAGAACAGTTCACAAAAGTGATGTCCCAACTGGGTAACTTTTCCC
AGTTGGGACAAATGTTCCAACCCGATCCCCGGGATTGGCCAAAGGACCCAAAGGTATGTTTCGAATGATA
CTAACATAACATAGAACATTTTCAGGAGGACCCTTGGAGGGTACCGGTCCACGGGCTCCAGGATGACCCG
GACCTTCAGGCCCTTCTGAAGGGCAGCCAGCTTCTGAAGGTGAAGTCCAGCTCGTGGCGTAGGGAACGCT
TCTACAAGCTACAGGAGGACTGCAAGACCATCTGGCAGGAATCTCGAAAGGTCATGAGGTCCCCGGAGTC
GCAGCTGTTCTCCATCGAGGACATTCAGGAGGTACGGATGGGACACCGCACAGAAGGCCTGGAGAAGTTT
GCCCGAGACATCCCCGAGGATCGATGCTTCTCCATTGTCTTCAAGGACCAGCGCAACACCCTAGACCTCA
TTGCCCCATCACCAGCTGACGCTCAGCACTGGGTGCAGGGCCTGCGCAAGATCATCCACCACTCCGGCTC
CATGGACCAGCGGCAGAAGGGACCGGTAGAAAAAATGAGTAAAGGAGAAGAACTTTTCACTGGAGTTGTC
CCAATTCTTGTTGAATTAGATGGTGATGTTAATGGGCACAAATTTTCTGTCAGTGGAGAGGGTGAAGGTG
ATGCAACATACGGAAAACTTACCCTTAAATTTATTTGCACTACTGGAAAACTACCTGTTCCATGGGTAAG
TTTAAACATATATATACTAACTAACCCTGATTATTTAAATTTTCAGCCAACACTTGTCACTACTTTCTGT
TATGGTGTTCAATGCTTCTCGAGATACCCAGATCATATGAAACGGCATGACTTTTTCAAGAGTGCCATGC
CCGAAGGTTATGTACAGGAAAGAACTATATTTTTCAAAGATGACGGGAACTACAAGACACGTAAGTTTAA
ACAGTTCGGTACTAACTAACCATACATATTTAAATTTTCAGGTGCTGAAGTCAAGTTTGAAGGTGATACC
CTTGTTAATAGAATCGAGTTAAAAGGTATTGATTTTAAAGAAGATGGAAACATTCTTGGACACAAATTGG
AATACAACTATAACTCACACAATGTATACATCATGGCAGACAAACAAAAGAATGGAATCAAAGTTGTAAG
TTTAAACATGATTTTACTAACTAACTAATCTGATTTAAATTTTCAGAACTTCAAAATTAGACACAACATT
GAAGATGGAAGCGTTCAACTAGCAGACCATTATCAACAAAATACTCCAATTGGCGATGGCCCTGTCCTTT
TACCAGACAACCATTACCTGTCCACACAATCTGCCCTTTCGAAAGATCCCAACGAAAAGAGAGACCACAT
GGTCCTTCTTGAGTTTGTAACAGCTGCTGGGATTACACATGGCATGGATGAACTATACAAATAAGGATGA
TCGACGCCAACGTCGTTGAATTTTCAAATTTTAAATACTGAATATTTGTTTTTTTTCCTATTATTTATTT
ATTCTCTTTGTGTTTTTTTTCTTGCTTTCTAAAAAATTAATTCAATCCAAATCTAAACATTTTTTTTTCT
CTTTCCGTCTCCCAATTCGTATTCCGCTCCTCTCATCTGAACACAATGTGCAAGTTTATTTATCTTCTCG
CTTTCATTTCATTAGGACGTGGGGGGAATTGGTGGAAGGGGGAAACACACAAAAGGATGATGGAAATGAA
ATAAGGACACACAATATGCAACAACATTCAATTCAGAAATATGGAGGAAGGTTTAAAAGAAAACATAAAA
ATATATAGAGGAGGAAGGAAAACTAGTAAAAAATAAGCAAAGAAATTAGGCGAACGATGAGAATTGTCCT
CGCTTGGAAACACTGGCCGTCGTTTTACACTCGAGACGTACGGTGCGCGCGATGCATTCGAAGATCTGCC
CACTAGTGAGTCGTATTATAAGTGCAAGTAAGATCAGTGTTTGTTTCGATATCAGTCTGTTTCGTAACGG
TCTTCTGTATAACTACAAAAAAGAATAAAAAACCGTATCACAACTGAGAAAAAAGACAAAACTTATTGAA
CAGTGTTCCTTTCAAAAAATTATTTTGTAAAAAATCGAGTTTTTCTCCAAAATAACGCACGCAATCAAAA
ACAAGAAAACTAACGTGTTCTCCTGGGCGTGGAACTCCTTATCAAGATTACCATTATTGTCTGTCAGAAT
TGATATTTCAATTATTTCATATCTAGACAAACCCGGGTGTCTTGCATTTATTAGTACTGTGAGTTTACAT
ACAAACGAGGCTTACTCAGATAACATAGAGTCACCTCTAATTAGCAAAAACCCATTTCTAATTAGCTATT
TCGACCAGTTCTAAAGTCACCGTAATTAGAAATGGTTTTTGTAGCTTTTCTAATTAGAAATGACCCCGAG
ATAAGTGAAATATGGCATTTTCTGGGTTTTCTAGTAAGAAATGATCCCGCACGTAGTGATTCCGCGTTAC
AAGCCAAATTCAAATTAAAAAAGTATATTACACAATTCAAGTTACATTATTTTCAGGAAACAATGGCGAA
GAGCAAAGCAGAGATTCAAAAGGAGGAAAGAGACAACAGATATGAACGAAGACTTCTTGAAAAGAGAAAG
AGACATGAGGTGAGTAACCATGATAATAAATAATCAAGTAAGGGCTATAGATTTATAAATTCTGGAGTTA
ACAGTTTCGAAAAAAAGTAGTTTTCATATGTGCGAAGGAATATCAAAAATAGGGGAATAGCCTAAACGAG
TGAGAAAATTAAATGTTTGTTATTTTTTCAAAAATGTCTGCAGGGCCGTTATCCTTTCAAATGCACTCTA
TCAAACATAGATCATATCCATCATATCTTATCCAGAATTTATATCATATCCAAGATTGAGAGCGTTTCAA
GGAAAATCTCAAACAACCATACAATTTTGTAGATCGACAACAAGGCCTCCACTTCTTCATCGATGGCCTC
TGCAGCACCTGCACCACCAAGTTTGTATTTTTCATATTAATATAAAGTGAGCCACGCATAGTCGTTTTTA
GGATTTTTGCCAGATCGATGTCGCGCAAACAGACTGTTTTTTTTTCTTTGAAAGCCGTGCGTGACATGGG
CCACGGATTGTAACGCCGCGCTGGATGGATAAAAATTTATTCAGTTTTTTAGCCTTTACAAAATATGGTT
CGACTACTTTCTTTATTTTTACATTTTTATAGGTGCTCATTGAGCTGAGATATTTTGGGTATAATCGGAA
AATCGCTGATTTTGGTCATTTTTCTGCACTAAAGATTACACAAAAAGTTCAGTATTTAGATTCATTGTTG
AAAATTGGGGATGATCTACAGATACATATCGCCGTGTTCAAAAACACACGTGCTGTGACGTCGTGACTGG
GGAAAACCCTGGCGTTACCCAACTTAATCGCCTTGCAGCACATCCCCCTTTCGCCAGCTGGCGTAATAGC
GAAGAGGCCCGCACCGATCGCCCTTCCCAACAGTTGCGCAGCCTGAATGGCGAATGGCGCCTGATGCGGT
ATTTTCTCCTTACGCATCTGTGCGGTATTTCACACCGCATATGGTGCACTCTCAGTGCAATCTGCTCTGA
TGCCGCATAGTTAAGCCAGCCCCGACACCCGCCAACACCCGCTGACGCGCCCTGACGGGCTTGTCTGCTC
CCGGCATCCGCTTACAGACAAGCTGTGACCGTCTCCGGGAGCTGCATGTGTCAGAGGTTTTCACCGTCAT
CACCGAAACGCGCGAGACGAAAGGGCCTCGTGATACGCCTATTTTTATAGGTTAATGTCATGATAATAAT
GGTTTCTTAGACGTCAGGTGGCACTTTTCGGGGAAATGTGCGCGGAACCCCTATTTGTTTATTTTTCTAA
ATACATTCAAATATGTATCCGCTCATGAGACAATAACCCTGATAAATGCTTCAATAATATTGAAAAAGGA
AGAGTATGAGTATTCAACATTTCCGTGTCGCCCTTATTCCCTTTTTTGCGGCATTTTGCCTTCCTGTTTT
TGCTCACCCAGAAACGCTGGTGAAAGTAAAAGATGCTGAAGATCAGTTGGGTGCACGAGTGGGTTACATC
GAACTGGATCTCAACAGCGGTAAGATCCTTGAGAGTTTTCGCCCCGAAGAACGTTTTCCAATGATGAGCA
CTTTTAAAGTTCTGCTATGTGGCGCGGTATTATCCCGTATTGACGCCGGGCAAGAGCAACTCGGTCGCCG
CATACACTATTCTCAGAATGACTTGGTTGAGTACTCACCAGTCACAGAAAAGCATCTTACGGATGGCATG
ACAGTAAGAGAATTATGCAGTGCTGCCATAACCATGAGTGATAACACTGCGGCCAACTTACTTCTGACAA
CGATCGGAGGACCGAAGGAGCTAACCGCTTTTTTGCACAACATGGGGGATCATGTAACTCGCCTTGATCG
TTGGGAACCGGAGCTGAATGAAGCCATACCAAACGACGAGCGTGACACCACGATGCCTGTAGCAATGGCA
ACAACGTTGCGCAAACTATTAACTGGCGAACTACTTACTCTAGCTTCCCGGCAACAATTAATAGACTGGA
TGGAGGCGGATAAAGTTGCAGGACCACTTCTGCGCTCGGCCCTTCCGGCTGGCTGGTTTATTGCTGATAA
ATCTGGAGCCGGTGAGCGTGGGTCTCGCGGTATCATTGCAGCACTGGGGTCAGATGGTAAGCCCTCCCGT
ATCGTAGTTATCTACACGACGGGGAGTCAGGCAACTATGGATGAACGAAATAGACAGATCGCTGAGATAG
GTGCCTCACTGATTAAGCATTGGTAACTGTCAGACCAAGTTTACTCATATATACTTTAGATTGATTTAAA
ACTTCATTTTTAATTTAAAAGGATCTAGGTGAAGATCCTTTTTGATAATCTCATGACCAAAATCCCTTAA
CGTGAGTTTTCGTTCCACTGAGCGTCAGACCCCGTAGAAAAGATCAAAGGATCTTCTTGAGATCCTTTTT
TTCTGCGCGTAATCTGCTGCTTGCAAACAAAAAAACCACCGCTACCAGCGGTGGTTTGTTTGCCGGATCA
AGAGCTACCAACTCTTTTTCCGAAGGTAACTGGCTTCAGCAGAGCGCAGATACCAAATACTGTTCTTCTA
GTGTAGCCGTAGTTAGGCCACCACTTCAAGAACTCTGTAGCACCGCCTACATACCTCGCTCTGCTAATCC
TGTTACCAGTGGCTGCTGCCAGTGGCGATAAGTCGTGTCTTACCGGGTTGGACTCAAGACGATAGTTACC
GGATAAGGCGCAGCGGTCGGGCTGAACGGGGGGTTCGTGCACACAGCCCAGCTTGGAGCGAACGACCTAC
ACCGAACTGAGATACCTACAGCGTGAGCTATGAGAAAGCGCCACGCTTCCCGAAGGGAGAAAGGCGGACA
GGTATCCGGTAAGCGGCAGGGTCGGAACAGGAGAGCGCACGAGGGAGCTTCCAGGGGGAAACGCCTGGTA
TCTTTATAGTCCTGTCGGGTTTCGCCACCTCTGACTTGAGCGTCGATTTTTGTGATGCTCGTCAGGGGGG
CGGAGCCTATGGAAAAACGCCAGCAACGCGGCCTTTTTACGGTTCCTGGTCTTTTGCTGGCCTTTTGCTC
ACATGTTCTTTCCTGCGTTATCCCCTGATTCTGTGGATAACCGTATTACCGCCTTTGAGTGAGCTGATAC
CAGCGGATAACAATTTCACAG
